Addgene plasmid #156647: pD649-HAsp-ICAM4-Fc(DAPA)-AviTag-6xHis
Purpose: Mammalian expression of cell-surface protein extracellular domain fused to Fc(DAPA)-Avi-6xHis. Protein is secreted from cells.
Depositing lab: Chris Garcia. Depositing organization: Stanford University. Publication: A Human IgSF Cell-Surface Interactome Reveals a Complex Network of Protein-Protein Interactions. Wojtowicz WM, Vielmetter J, Fernandes RA, Siepe DH, Eastman CL, Chisholm GB, Cox S, Klock H, Anderson PW, Rue SM, Miller JJ, Glaser SM, Bragstad ML, Vance J, Lam AW, Lesley SA, Zinn K, Garcia KC. Cell. 2020 Aug 20;182(4):1027-1043.e17. doi: 10.1016/j.cell.2020.07.025. PubMed 32822567.
Backbone
  Vector backbone: pD649
  Backbone size w/o insert (bp): 6106
  Vector type: Mammalian Expression
Growth in bacteria
  Bacterial resistance: Ampicillin, 100 μg/mL
  Growth temperature: 37°C
  Growth strain: DH5alpha
  Copy number: High Copy
Gene/Insert
  Gene/Insert name: ICAM4
  Species: H. sapiens (human)
  Insert size (bp): 654
  Mutation: Fc region of human IgG contains D265A and P329A mutations (DAPA)
  Entrez Gene: ICAM4 (a.k.a. CD242, LW)
  Promoter: CMV/SP6
  Tag / fusion protein: Fc(DAPA)-AviTag-6xHis (C terminal on backbone)
  Cloning method: Restriction Enzyme; 5′ cloning site GCGGCCGC (not destroyed); 3′ cloning site GGCGCGCC (not destroyed)
  Sequencing primers: 5′ ATTTAGGTGACACTATAG; 3′ CACGTACCAGTTGAACTTCACC
Resource information
  A portion of this plasmid was derived from a plasmid made by: synthesis by ThermoFisher
Terms and licenses: Academic/Nonprofit Terms; Industry Terms: Not Available to Industry
Depositor comments: Some plasmids in this collection may have an IS4-like element ISVsa5 family transposase upstream of the CMV promoter.
How to cite: pD649-HAsp-ICAM4-Fc(DAPA)-AviTag-6xHis was a gift from Chris Garcia (Addgene plasmid # 156647 ; http://n2t.net/addgene:156647 ; RRID:Addgene_156647)
