[The description below was written by a language model from this plasmid's Addgene catalogue record and pLannotate feature annotations shown in this document.]
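Description:
pD649-HAsp-ICAM4-Fc(DAPA)-AviTag-6xHis is a mammalian expression plasmid built on the pD649 backbone for secreted production of the extracellular domain of human ICAM4 (also known as CD242 or LW), an adhesion molecule that serves as a ligand for LFA-1 and other integrins. In bacteria it is maintained as a high-copy plasmid through a ColE1/pUC-type origin and selected with ampicillin via a full-length β-lactamase gene. The feature table also shows an SV40 early/EM7 promoter pair driving a puromycin N-acetyltransferase coding region followed by an SV40 polyadenylation signal, which would in principle allow puromycin selection in mammalian cells, although the catalogue entry does not mention this. Short kanamycin-resistance, lacZα, ble and f1 ori fragments are annotated, apparently as backbone remnants.

Expression is driven by the CMV enhancer and immediate-early promoter, followed by a fragment of CMV intron A and an SP6 promoter that doubles as a sequencing primer site. The open reading frame begins with a secretion signal: the plasmid name indicates "HAsp", while the automated annotation matches part of this region to a mouse immunoglobulin heavy chain signal sequence. The ICAM4 ectodomain, cloned between retained restriction sites, is fused at its C terminus to a human IgG1 Fc carrying the D265A and P329A (DAPA) substitutions, which are generally used to reduce Fc effector binding. An AviTag for site-specific biotinylation and a 6xHis tag for affinity purification follow; they are not separately annotated in the table. A bGH polyadenylation signal terminates the transcript. The dimerising Fc fusion is secreted into the medium. The plasmid belongs to a collection made for a screen of human IgSF cell-surface protein interactions. The depositor notes that some plasmids in the collection may carry an IS4-like transposase insertion upstream of the CMV promoter; none is annotated here.
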