Features (pLannotate 1.2.2; 21 found; start..end, strand, type, name):
    119..143     -  CDS            KanR (fragment): aminoglycoside phosphotransferase; aph(3')-Ia; confers resistance to kanamycin
    254..842     +  rep_origin     ori: high-copy-number ColE1/pMB1/pBR322/pUC origin of replication
   1067..1084    +  terminator     rrnB T2 terminator (fragment): transcription terminator T2 from the E. coli rrnB gene
   1109..1128    -  CDS            lacZα (fragment): LacZα fragment of β-galactosidase; lacZ fragment
   1584..1600    +  protein_bind   lac operator: The lac repressor binds to the lac operator to inhibit transcription in E. coli. This inhibition can be relieved by adding lactose or isopropyl-β-D-thiogalactopyranoside (IPTG). lac repressor encoded by lacI
   1843..2146    +  enhancer       CMV enhancer: human cytomegalovirus immediate early enhancer
   2147..2350    +  promoter       CMV promoter: human cytomegalovirus (CMV) immediate early promoter
   2486..2529    +  intron         CMV intron (fragment): modified intron A from human cytomegalovirus
   2581..2599    +  promoter       SP6 promoter: promoter for bacteriophage SP6 RNA polymerase
   2603..2640    +  CDS            IgH signal sequence (fragment): signal sequence from the mouse immunoglobulin heavy chain variable region
   2692..3414    +  CDS            ICAM4 (fragment): ICAM4_HUMAN - Also known as LW. Experimental evidence at protein level: Swiss-Prot protein existence level 1. ICAM proteins are ligands for the leukocyte adhesion protein LFA-1 (integrin alpha-L/beta-2). ICAM4 is also a ligand for alpha- 4/beta-1 and alpha-V integrins. From Homo sapiens (Human).
   3418..4095    +  CDS            IGHG1 (fragment): IGHG1_HUMAN - Experimental evidence at protein level: Swiss-Prot protein existence level 1. Constant region of immunoglobulin heavy chains. Immunoglobulins, also known as antibodies, are membrane-bound or secreted glycoproteins produced by B lymphocytes. In the recognition phase of humoral immunity, the membrane-bound immunoglobulins serve as receptors which, upon binding of a specific antigen, trigger the clonal expansion and differentiation of B lymphocytes into immunoglobulins- secreting plasma cells. Secreted immunoglobulins mediate the effector phase of humoral immunity, which results in
   4310..4421    +  polyA_signal   bGH poly(A) signal: bovine growth hormone polyadenylation signal
   4422..4530    +  rep_origin     f1 ori (fragment): f1 bacteriophage origin of replication; arrow indicates direction of (+) strand synthesis
   4544..4873    +  promoter       SV40 promoter: SV40 enhancer and early promoter
   4921..4968    +  promoter       EM7 promoter: synthetic bacterial promoter&nbsp
   4987..5586    +  CDS            PuroR (fragment): puromycin N-acetyltransferase; pac from Streptomyces; confers resistance to puromycin
   5596..5721    +  CDS            ble (fragment): BLE_KLEPN - Experimental evidence at protein level: Swiss-Prot protein existence level 1. Binding protein with a strong affinity to the bleomycin family of antibiotics. Binds to CL990; an antimitotic-antibiotic compound. From Klebsiella pneumoniae.
   5716..5837    +  polyA_signal   SV40 poly(A) signal: SV40 polyadenylation signal
   5890..6750    -  CDS            AmpR: β-lactamase; bla; confers resistance to ampicillin, carbenicillin, and related antibiotics
   6753..89      -  promoter       AmpR promoter (fragment) (across the origin): bla
>Addgene plasmid #156647 | pD649-HAsp-ICAM4-Fc(DAPA)-AviTag-6xHis | depositor full sequence | sequence record 302403 | Full Sequence
TTTCAATATTATTGAAGCATTTATCAGGGTTATTGTCTCATGAGCGGATACATATTTGAATGTATTTAGA
AAAATAAACAAATAGGGGTCAGTGTTACAACCAATTAACCAATTCTGAACATTATCGCGAGCCCATTTAT
ACCTGAATATGGCTCATAACACCCCTTGCTCATGACCAAAATCCCTTAACGTGAGTTACGCGCGCGTCGT
TCCACTGAGCGTCAGACCCCGTAGAAAAGATCAAAGGATCTTCTTGAGATCCTTTTTTTCTGCGCGTAAT
CTGCTGCTTGCAAACAAAAAAACCACCGCTACCAGCGGTGGTTTGTTTGCCGGATCAAGAGCTACCAACT
CTTTTTCCGAAGGTAACTGGCTTCAGCAGAGCGCAGATACCAAATACTGTTCTTCTAGTGTAGCCGTAGT
TAGCCCACCACTTCAAGAACTCTGTAGCACCGCCTACATACCTCGCTCTGCTAATCCTGTTACCAGTGGC
TGCTGCCAGTGGCGATAAGTCGTGTCTTACCGGGTTGGACTCAAGACGATAGTTACCGGATAAGGCGCAG
CGGTCGGGCTGAACGGGGGGTTCGTGCACACAGCCCAGCTTGGAGCGAACGACCTACACCGAACTGAGAT
ACCTACAGCGTGAGCTATGAGAAAGCGCCACGCTTCCCGAAGGGAGAAAGGCGGACAGGTATCCGGTAAG
CGGCAGGGTCGGAACAGGAGAGCGCACGAGGGAGCTTCCAGGGGGAAACGCCTGGTATCTTTATAGTCCT
GTCGGGTTTCGCCACCTCTGACTTGAGCGTCGATTTTTGTGATGCTCGTCAGGGGGGCGGAGCCTATGGA
AAAACGCCAGCAACGCGGCCTTTTTACGGTTCCTGGCCTTTTGCTGGCCTTTTGCTCACATGTTCTTTCC
TGCGTTATCCCCTGATTCTGTGGATAACCGTATTACCGCCTTTGAGTGAGCTGATACCGCTCGCCGCAGC
CGAACGACCGAGCGCAGCGAGTCAGTGAGCGAGGAAGCGGAAGGCGAGAGTAGGGAACTGCCAGGCATCA
AACTAAGCAGAAGGCCCCTGACGGATGGCCTTTTTGCGTTTCTACAAACTCTTTCTGTGTTGTAAAACGA
CGGCCAGTCTTAAGCTCGGGCCCCCTGGGCGGTTCTGATAACGAGTAATCGTTAATCCGCAAATAACGTA
AAAACCCGCTTCGGCGGGTTTTTTTATGGGGGGAGTTTAGGGAAAGAGCATTTGTCAGAATATTTAAGGG
CGCCTGTCACTTTGCTTGATATATGAGAATTATTTAACCTTATAAATGAGAAAAAAGCAACGCACTTTAA
ATAAGATACGTTGCTTTTTCGATTGATGAACACCTATAATTAAACTATTCATCTATTATTTATGATTTTT
TGTATATACAATATTTCTAGTTTGTTAAAGAGAATTAAGAAAATAAATCTCGAAAATAATAAAGGGAAAA
TCAGTTTTTGATATCAAAATTATACATGTCAACGATAATACAAAATATAATACAAACTATAAGATGTTAT
CAGTATTTATTATCATTTAGAATAAATTTTGTGTCGCCCTTAATTGTGAGCGGATAACAATTACGAGCTT
CATGCACAGTGGCGTTGACTCAATATTGGCCATTAGCCATATTATTCATTGGTTATATAGCATAAATCAA
TATTGGCTATTGGCCATTGCATACGTTGTATCTATATCATAATATGTACATTTATATTGGCTCATGTCCA
ATATGACCGCCATGTTGGCATTGATTATTGACTAGTTATTAATAGTAATCAATTACGGGGTCATTAGTTC
ATAGCCCATATATGGAGTTCCGCGTTACATAACTTACGGTAAATGGCCCGCCTGGCTGACCGCCCAACGA
CCCCCGCCCATTGACGTCAATAATGACGTATGTTCCCATAGTAACGCCAATAGGGACTTTCCATTGACGT
CAATGGGTGGAGTATTTACGGTAAACTGCCCACTTGGCAGTACATCAAGTGTATCATATGCCAAGTACGC
CCCCTATTGACGTCAATGACGGTAAATGGCCCGCCTGGCATTATGCCCAGTACATGACCTTATGGGACTT
TCCTACTTGGCAGTACATCTACGTATTAGTCATCGCTATTACCATGGTGATGCGGTTTTGGCAGTACATC
AATGGGCGTGGATAGCGGTTTGACTCACGGGGATTTCCAAGTCTCCACCCCATTGACGTCAATGGGAGTT
TGTTTTGGCACCAAAATCAACGGGACTTTCCAAAATGTCGTAACAACTCCGCCCCATTGACGCAAATGGG
CGGTAGGCGTGTACGGTGGGAGGTCTATATAAGCAGAGCTCGTTTAGTGAACCGTCAGATCGCCTGGAGA
CGCCATCCACGCTGTTTTGACCTCCATAGAAGACACCGGGACCGATCCAGCCTCCGCGGCCGGGAACGGT
GCATTGGAACGCGGATTCCCCGTGCCAAGAGTGACGTAAGTACCGCCTATAGAGTCTATAGGCCCACCCC
CTTGGCTTCGTTAGAACGCGGCTACAATTAATACATAACCTTATGTATCATACACATACGATTTAGGTGA
CACTATAGAATAACATCCACTTTGCCTTTCTCTCCACAGGTGTCCACTCCCAGGTCCAACTGCACCTCGG
TTCTATCGAAAACGCGCCTGCTAGCGCCACCATGAAGACCATCATTGCCCTGAGCTACATCTTCTGCCTG
GTGTTCGCTGCGGCCGCCGCTCTGGGAAGAAGAACAAAAAGAGCCCAGTCTCCTAAGGGCAGCCCTCTGG
CTCCTTCTGGCACATCTGTGCCTTTCTGGGTCCGAATGAGCCCTGAGTTTGTGGCCGTGCAGCCTGGAAA
GAGCGTGCAGCTGAACTGCAGCAATAGCTGCCCTCAGCCTCAGAACAGCAGCCTGAGAACACCTCTGAGA
CAGGGCAAGACACTGAGAGGACCTGGCTGGGTTTCCTACCAGCTGCTGGACGTTCGAGCTTGGTCTAGCC
TGGCTCACTGTCTGGTTACCTGTGCCGGAAAGACCAGATGGGCCACCAGCAGAATCACCGCCTACAAGCC
TCCACACAGCGTGATCCTGGAACCTCCTGTGCTGAAGGGCAGAAAGTACACCCTGAGATGCCACGTGACC
CAGGTGTTCCCTGTGGGCTATCTGGTGGTTACACTGAGACACGGCAGCAGAGTGATCTACAGCGAGTCCC
TGGAAAGGTTCACAGGCCTGGATCTGGCCAACGTGACCCTGACCTATGAATTTGCCGCCGGACCTAGAGA
CTTCTGGCAGCCTGTGATTTGCCACGCCAGACTGAATCTGGATGGCCTGGTCGTGCGGAATAGCAGCGCC
CCTATTACACTGATGCTGGCTTGGAGCCCTGCTCCTACAGCTGGCGCGCCGGGCGGCGACAAGACCCACA
CCTGCCCCCCCTGCCCAGCTCCAGAACTGCTGGGAGGGCCTTCCGTGTTCCTGTTCCCCCCCAAGCCCAA
GGACACCCTGATGATCAGCAGGACCCCCGAGGTGACCTGCGTGGTGGTGGCCGTGTCCCACGAGGACCCA
GAGGTGAAGTTCAACTGGTACGTGGACGGCGTGGAGGTGCACAACGCCAAGACCAAGCCCAGAGAGGAGC
AGTACAACAGCACCTACAGGGTGGTGTCCGTGCTGACCGTGCTGCACCAGGACTGGCTGAACGGCAAAGA
ATACAAGTGCAAAGTCTCCAACAAGGCCCTGGCTGCCCCAATCGAAAAGACAATCAGCAAGGCCAAGGGC
CAGCCACGGGAGCCCCAGGTGTACACCCTGCCCCCCAGCCGGGAGGAGATGACCAAGAACCAGGTGTCCC
TGACCTGTCTGGTGAAGGGCTTCTACCCCAGCGATATCGCCGTGGAGTGGGAGAGCAACGGCCAGCCCGA
GAACAACTACAAGACCACCCCCCCAGTGCTGGACAGCGACGGCAGCTTCTTCCTGTACAGCAAGCTGACC
GTGGACAAGTCCAGGTGGCAGCAGGGCAACGTGTTCAGCTGCAGCGTGATGCACGAGGCCCTGCACAACC
ACTACACCCAGAAGTCCCTGAGCCTGAGCCCCGGCGGCAGCGGTCTTAATGATATTTTCGAGGCTCAGAA
GATTGAGTGGCATGAACACCACCACCATCACCACTAAGGCCGGCCTGTAGTCACTGGCACAACGCGTTAC
CCGGTAAGCCAATCGGGTATACACGGTCGTCATACTGCAGACAGGGTTCTTCTACTTTGCAAGATAGTCT
TGAGTAGTAAAATAAATAGATAGAGAAAATCAGCCTCGACTGTGCCTTCTAGTTGCCAGCCATCTGTTGT
TTGCCCCTCCCCCGTGCCTTCCTTGACCCTGGAAGGTGCCACTCCCACTGTCCTTTCCTAATAAAATGAG
GAAATTGCATCACAACACTCAACCCTATCTCGGTCTATTCTTTTGATTTATAAGGGATTTTGCCGATTTC
GGCCTATTGGTTAAAAAATGAGCTGATTTAACAAAAATTTAACGCGAATTAATTCTGTGGAATGTGTGTC
AGTTAGGGTGTGGAAAGTCCCCAGGCTCCCCAGCAGGCAGAAGTATGCAAAGCATGCATCTCAATTAGTC
AGCAACCAGGTGTGGAAAGTCCCCAGGCTCCCCAGCAGGCAGAAGTATGCAAAGCATGCATCTCAATTAG
TCAGCAACCATAGTCCCGCCCCTAACTCCGCCCATCCCGCCCCTAACTCCGCCCAGTTCCGCCCATTCTC
CGCCCCATGGCTGACTAATTTTTTTTATTTATGCAGAGGCCGAGGCCGCCTCTGCCTCTGAGCTATTCCA
GAAGTAGTGAGGAGGCTTTTTTGGAGGCCTAGGCTTTTGCAAAAAGCTCCCGGGAGCTTGTATATCCATT
TTCGGATCTGATCAGCACGTGTTGACAATTAATCATCGGCATAGTATATCGGCATAGTATAATACGACAA
GGTGAGGAACTAAACCATGACCGAGTACAAGCCCACGGTGCGCCTCGCCACCCGCGACGACGTCCCCAGG
GCCGTACGCACCCTCGCCGCCGCGTTCGCCGACTACCCCGCCACGCGCCACACCGTCGATCCGGACCGCC
ACATCGAGCGGGTCACCGAGCTGCAAGAACTCTTCCTCACGCGCGTCGGGCTCGACATCGGCAAGGTGTG
GGTCGCGGACGACGGCGCCGCGGTGGCGGTCTGGACCACGCCGGAGAGCGTCGAAGCGGGGGCGGTGTTC
GCCGAGATCGGCCCGCGCATGGCCGAGTTGAGCGGTTCCCGGCTGGCCGCGCAGCAACAGATGGAAGGCC
TCCTGGCGCCGCACCGGCCCAAGGAGCCCGCGTGGTTCCTGGCCACCGTCGGCGTCTCGCCCGACCACCA
GGGCAAGGGTCTGGGCAGCGCCGTCGTGCTCCCCGGAGTGGAGGCGGCCGAGCGCGCCGGGGTGCCCGCC
TTCCTGGAGACATCCGCGCCCCGCAACCTCCCCTTCTACGAGCGGCTCGGCTTCACCGTCACCGCCGACG
TCGAGGTGCCCGAAGGACCGCGCACCTGGTGCATGACCCGCAAGCCCGGTGCCTGACACGTGCTACGAGA
TTTCGATTCCACCGCCGCCTTCTATGAAAGGTTGGGCTTCGGAATCGTTTTCCGGGACGCCGGCTGGATG
ATCCTCCAGCGCGGGGATCTCATGCTGGAGTTCTTCGCCCACCCCAACTTGTTTATTGCAGCTTATAATG
GTTACAAATAAAGCAATAGCATCACAAATTTCACAAATAAAGCATTTTTTTCACTGCATTCTAGTTGTGG
TTTGTCCAAACTCATCAATGTATCTTATCATGTCTGTATACCGTCGACCTCTAGCTAGAGCTTGGCGTAA
TCATGGTCATTACCAATGCTTAATCAGTGAGGCACCTATCTCAGCGATCTGTCTATTTCGTTCATCCATA
GTTGCCTGACTCCCCGTCGTGTAGATAACTACGATACGGGAGGGCTTACCATCTGGCCCCAGCGCTGCGA
TGATACCGCGAGAACCACGCTCACCGGCTCCGGATTTATCAGCAATAAACCAGCCAGCCGGAAGGGCCGA
GCGCAGAAGTGGTCCTGCAACTTTATCCGCCTCCATCCAGTCTATTAATTGTTGCCGGGAAGCTAGAGTA
AGTAGTTCGCCAGTTAATAGTTTGCGCAACGTTGTTGCCATCGCTACAGGCATCGTGGTGTCACGCTCGT
CGTTTGGTATGGCTTCATTCAGCTCCGGTTCCCAACGATCAAGGCGAGTTACATGATCCCCCATGTTGTG
CAAAAAAGCGGTTAGCTCCTTCGGTCCTCCGATCGTTGTCAGAAGTAAGTTGGCCGCAGTGTTATCACTC
ATGGTTATGGCAGCACTGCATAATTCTCTTACTGTCATGCCATCCGTAAGATGCTTTTCTGTGACTGGTG
AGTACTCAACCAAGTCATTCTGAGAATAGTGTATGCGGCGACCGAGTTGCTCTTGCCCGGCGTCAATACG
GGATAATACCGCGCCACATAGCAGAACTTTAAAAGTGCTCATCATTGGAAAACGTTCTTCGGGGCGAAAA
CTCTCAAGGATCTTACCGCTGTTGAGATCCAGTTCGATGTAACCCACTCGTGCACCCAACTGATCTTCAG
CATCTTTTACTTTCACCAGCGTTTCTGGGTGAGCAAAAACAGGAAGGCAAAATGCCGCAAAAAAGGGAAT
AAGGGCGACACGGAAATGTTGAATACTCATATTCTTCCTT
