>Addgene plasmid #156647 | pD649-HAsp-ICAM4-Fc(DAPA)-AviTag-6xHis | depositor partial sequence | sequence record 302404 | insert (extracellular domain)
GCTCTGGGAAGAAGAACAAAAAGAGCCCAGTCTCCTAAGGGCAGCCCTCTGGCTCCTTCTGGCACATCTG
TGCCTTTCTGGGTCCGAATGAGCCCTGAGTTTGTGGCCGTGCAGCCTGGAAAGAGCGTGCAGCTGAACTG
CAGCAATAGCTGCCCTCAGCCTCAGAACAGCAGCCTGAGAACACCTCTGAGACAGGGCAAGACACTGAGA
GGACCTGGCTGGGTTTCCTACCAGCTGCTGGACGTTCGAGCTTGGTCTAGCCTGGCTCACTGTCTGGTTA
CCTGTGCCGGAAAGACCAGATGGGCCACCAGCAGAATCACCGCCTACAAGCCTCCACACAGCGTGATCCT
GGAACCTCCTGTGCTGAAGGGCAGAAAGTACACCCTGAGATGCCACGTGACCCAGGTGTTCCCTGTGGGC
TATCTGGTGGTTACACTGAGACACGGCAGCAGAGTGATCTACAGCGAGTCCCTGGAAAGGTTCACAGGCC
TGGATCTGGCCAACGTGACCCTGACCTATGAATTTGCCGCCGGACCTAGAGACTTCTGGCAGCCTGTGAT
TTGCCACGCCAGACTGAATCTGGATGGCCTGGTCGTGCGGAATAGCAGCGCCCCTATTACACTGATGCTG
GCTTGGAGCCCTGCTCCTACAGCT
